Addgene plasmid #200388: pHiUGE smFP-V5 donor (all-in-one) ORF2
Purpose: Tagging endogenously expressed proteins with "spaghetti monster" smFP-V5, C-terminal
Depositing lab: Scott Soderling. Depositing organization: Duke University. Publication: Proximity analysis of native proteomes reveals phenotypic modifiers in a mouse model of autism and related neurodevelopmental conditions. Gao Y, Shonai D, Trn M, Zhao J, Soderblom EJ, Garcia-Moreno SA, Gersbach CA, Wetsel WC, Dawson G, Velmeshev D, Jiang YH, Sloofman LG, Buxbaum JD, Soderling SH. Nat Commun. 2024 Aug 9;15(1):6801. doi: 10.1038/s41467-024-51037-x. PubMed 39122707.
Backbone
  Vector backbone: pHiUGE
  Vector type: Mammalian Expression
Growth in bacteria
  Bacterial resistance: Ampicillin, 100 μg/mL
  Growth temperature: 30°C
  Growth strain: NEB Stable
  Copy number: Unknown
Gene/Insert
  Gene/Insert name: spaghetti monster smFP-V5 (ref: PMID: 25915120, Addgene plasmid # 59758 )
  Species: Other
  Mutation: NA
  Cloning method: Restriction Enzyme; 5′ cloning site SapI (not destroyed); 3′ cloning site SapI (not destroyed)
Terms and licenses: Academic/Nonprofit Terms; Industry Terms: Not Available to Industry
Depositor comments: Please visit https://www.biorxiv.org/content/10.1101/2022.10.06.511211v1 for bioRxiv preprint.
How to cite: pHiUGE smFP-V5 donor (all-in-one) ORF2 was a gift from Scott Soderling (Addgene plasmid # 200388 ; http://n2t.net/addgene:200388 ; RRID:Addgene_200388)
