[The description below was written by a language model from this plasmid's Addgene catalogue record and pLannotate feature annotations shown in this document.]
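Description:
pHiUGE smFP-V5 donor (all-in-one) ORF2 is an AAV-format donor plasmid built on the pHiUGE backbone, intended for C-terminal tagging of endogenously expressed proteins in mammalian cells by CRISPR/Cas9-mediated insertion. The payload region is bracketed by AAV2 inverted terminal repeats. One is annotated as complete and the other only as short fragments, which is common for ITRs in sequencing-derived annotations. This arrangement would allow the cassette to be packaged into recombinant AAV for delivery. In bacteria the plasmid is maintained through a high-copy ColE1/pUC-type origin and selected with ampicillin via the bla gene. An f1 origin and remnants of pBR322 bom and rop sequences are also present in the backbone.

Between the ITRs lie two tandem human U6 Pol III promoters, each followed by an S. pyogenes Cas9 guide RNA scaffold. This fits the "all-in-one" label, with two guide RNAs expressed from the same vector as the donor, although the record does not give the guide sequences or their targets. The SapI cloning sites are recorded as retained. No Cas9 coding sequence is annotated, so the nuclease must come from another source.

The donor payload sits on the opposite strand. It is the "spaghetti monster" smFP-V5, a GFP-derived scaffold carrying multiple V5 epitopes for sensitive antibody detection. The annotation tool picks it up as a GFP-variant fragment with an adjacent V5 tag fragment. No promoter is annotated upstream of it, consistent with expression depending on in-frame insertion into a target gene. "ORF2" presumably denotes one of several reading-frame versions of the donor, though the record does not define this.
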