Features (pLannotate 1.2.2; 16 found; start..end, strand, type, name):
     12..39      +  repeat_region  AAV2 ITR (fragment): inverted terminal repeat of adeno-associated virus serotype 2 inverted
     68..95      +  repeat_region  AAV2 ITR (fragment): inverted terminal repeat of adeno-associated virus serotype 2 inverted
    145..385     +  promoter       U6 promoter: RNA polymerase III promoter for human U6 snRNA
    414..489     +  misc_RNA       gRNA scaffold: guide RNA scaffold for the Streptococcus pyogenes CRISPR/Cas9 system
    501..741     +  promoter       U6 promoter: RNA polymerase III promoter for human U6 snRNA
    768..843     +  misc_RNA       gRNA scaffold: guide RNA scaffold for the Streptococcus pyogenes CRISPR/Cas9 system
   1035..1967    -  CDS            vsfGFP-9 (fragment): vsfGFP-9 is a basic (constitutively fluorescent) green fluorescent protein published in 2015, derived from Aequorea victoria. It has low acid sensitivity.
   1999..2021    -  CDS            V5 tag (fragment): epitope tag from simian virus 5
   2176..2316    +  repeat_region  AAV2 ITR: inverted terminal repeat of adeno-associated virus serotype 2 inverted
   2321..2372    -  misc_feature   bom (fragment): basis of mobility region from pBR322
   2391..2846    +  rep_origin     f1 ori (sequence partly withheld): f1 bacteriophage origin of replication; arrow indicates direction of (+) strand synthesis
   2847..2896    -  misc_feature   bom (fragment): basis of mobility region from pBR322
   2998..3033    -  CDS            rop (fragment): Rop protein, which maintains plasmids at low copy number; rop
   3128..3232    +  promoter       AmpR promoter: bla
   3233..4093    +  CDS            AmpR: β-lactamase; bla; confers resistance to ampicillin, carbenicillin, and related antibiotics
   4264..4852    +  rep_origin     ori: high-copy-number ColE1/pMB1/pBR322/pUC origin of replication
>Addgene plasmid #200388 | pHiUGE smFP-V5 donor (all-in-one) ORF2 | addgene full sequence | sequence record 397390 | Addgene NGS Result
CCTGCAGGCAGCTGCGCGCTCGCTCGCTCACTGAGGCCGCCCGGGCGTCGGGCGACCTTTGGTCGCCCGG
CCTCAGTGAGCGAGCGAGCGCGCAGAGAGGGAGTGGCCAACTCCATCACTAGGGGTTCCTGCGGCCGCAC
GCGTGAGGGCCTATTTCCCATGATTCCTTCATATTTGCATATACGATACAAGGCTGTTAGAGAGATAATT
GGAATTAATTTGACTGTAAACACAAAGATATTAGTACAAAATACGTGACGTAGAAAGTAATAATTTCTTG
GGTAGTTTGCAGTTTTAAAATTATGTTTTAAAATGGACTATCATATGCTTACCGTAACTTGAAAGTATTT
CGATTTCTTGGCTTTATATATCTTGTGGAAAGGACGAAACACCGACGCTTCCGAGTACGGTACGTTTTAG
AGCTAGAAATAGCAAGTTAAAATAAGGCTAGTCCGTTATCAACTTGAAAAAGTGGCACCGAGTCGGTGCT
TTTTTTCTAGGAGGGCCTATTTCCCATGATTCCTTCATATTTGCATATACGATACAAGGCTGTTAGAGAG
ATAATTGGAATTAATTTGACTGTAAACACAAAGATATTAGTACAAAATACGTGACGTAGAAAGTAATAAT
TTCTTGGGTAGTTTGCAGTTTTAAAATTATGTTTTAAAATGGACTATCATATGCTTACCGTAACTTGAAA
GTATTTCGATTTCTTGGCTTTATATATCTTGTGGAAAGGACGAAACACCGGAAGAGCGAGCTCTTCTGTT
TTAGAGCTAGAAATAGCAAGTTAAAATAAGGCTAGTCCGTTATCAACTTGAAAAAGTGGCACCGAGTCGG
TGCTTTTTTTCTAGACCTGTACCGTACTCGGAAGCGTCGGATCCTTAGGTACTATCCAGTCCCAGCAACG
GGTTCGGGATGGGCTTGCCCTGCTGTTGCGTACTGTCGAGGCCCAACAGTGGATTTGGTATTGGCTTTCC
TTGTTGCTGAGTGCTGTCGAGGCCCAGCAAGGGATTTGGTATGGGCTTGCCTCCTTGGCCCTTGTACAGC
TCGTCCATTCCCAACGTAATGCCGGCGGCGGTCACGAACTCCAACAACACCATGTGATCTCGTTTTTCGT
TTGGGTCCTTACTCAGAACGCTCTGAGTCGACAGATAGTGATTATCCGGCAACAGCACGGGGCCATCTCC
GATCGGCGTATTCTGCTGATAGTGGTCCGCCAGTTGAACACTTCCATCGCCACCTGTCGAGTCGAGGCCC
AGCAGAGGGTTGGGGATTGGCTTGCCTTGCTGCTGGGTGCTATCCAGGCCGAGCAGGGGATTGGGTATCG
GTTTGCCACCGCCTTGCTGGCCTCCGGTGCTGTCGAGTCCCAGCAAGGGGTTAGGGATGGGCTTTCCCTG
TTGCTGCGTGCTATCCAAGCCCAGCAGGGGATTCGGGATCGGCTTGCCACCACCTTCCACGTTGTGCCGA
ATTTTGAAATTCGCCTTTATGCCGTTCTTCTGCTTGTCGGCAGTAATGTAGACGTTATGGCTGTTAAAGT
TGTATTCCAGCTTGTGACCCAGAATATTACCGTCTTCCTTGAAATCAATTCCCTTAAGTTCTATCCTGTT
CACCAAGGTGTCTCCCTCGAACTTCACCTCGGCTCGCGTCTTGTAAGTACCGTCATCTTTGAAACTGATC
GTCCGTTCCTGCACGTATCCCTCCGGCATAGCACTCTTAAAGAAGTCATGCTGCTTCATGTGGTCTGGGT
AACGGCTGAAACACTGGACTCCGCCACCCAGGGTTGTAACCAAGGTCGGCCACGGCACCGGCAGCTTTCC
CGTGGTGCATATAAACTTCAGCGTCAATTTTCCGTTGGTGGCATCTCCCTCTCCTTCTCCGCGCACACTA
AACTTGTGTCCGTTAACGTCACCGTCGAGCTCAACCAGAATTGGGACCACGCCGGTAAACAGTTCTTCGC
CCTTACTCACACCTTGGCCCGTGGAGTCCAGGCCCAACAGAGGGTTAGGGATAGGCTTACCTTGTTGCTG
TGTGCTATCCAGACCGAGAAGTGGGTTTGGAATGGGCTTACCCTGCTGCTGAGTACTATCAAGTCCAAGG
AGGGGGTTCGGTATAGGTTTTCCCCTCGAGCCTGTACCGTACTCGGAAGCGTCCACGTGCGGACCGAGCG
GCCGCAGGAACCCCTAGTGATGGAGTTGGCCACTCCCTCTCTGCGCGCTCGCTCGCTCACTGAGGCCGGG
CGACCAAAGGTCGCCCGACGCCCGGGCTTTGCCCGGGCGGCCTCAGTGAGCGAGCGAGCGCGCAGCTGCC
TGCAGGGGCGCCTGATGCGGTATTTTCTCCTTACGCATCTGTGCGGTATTTCACACCGCATA
[95 nt withheld, positions 2373-2467]
T
[46 nt withheld, positions 2469-2514]
C
[141 nt withheld, positions 2516-2656]
CCTTTGACGTTGGAGTCCACGTTCTTT
[37 nt withheld, positions 2684-2720]
ACTCTATCTCGGGCTATTCTTTTGATTTATAAGGGATTTTGCCGATTTCGGTCTATTGGTTAAAAAATGA
GCTGATTTAACAAAAATTTAACGCGAATTTTAACAAAATATTAACGTTTACAATTTTATGGTGCACTCTC
AGTACAATCTGCTCTGATGCCGCATAGTTAAGCCAGCCCCGACACCCGCCAACACCCGCTGACGCGCCCT
GACGGGCTTGTCTGCTCCCGGCATCCGCTTACAGACAAGCTGTGACCGTCTCCGGGAGCTGCATGTGTCA
GAGGTTTTCACCGTCATCACCGAAACGCGCGAGACGAAAGGGCCTCGTGATACGCCTATTTTTATAGGTT
AATGTCATGATAATAATGGTTTCTTAGACGTCAGGTGGCACTTTTCGGGGAAATGTGCGCGGAACCCCTA
TTTGTTTATTTTTCTAAATACATTCAAATATGTATCCGCTCATGAGACAATAACCCTGATAAATGCTTCA
ATAATATTGAAAAAGGAAGAGTATGAGTATTCAACATTTCCGTGTCGCCCTTATTCCCTTTTTTGCGGCA
TTTTGCCTTCCTGTTTTTGCTCACCCAGAAACGCTGGTGAAAGTAAAAGATGCTGAAGATCAGTTGGGTG
CACGAGTGGGTTACATCGAACTGGATCTCAACAGCGGTAAGATCCTTGAGAGTTTTCGCCCCGAAGAACG
TTTTCCAATGATGAGCACTTTTAAAGTTCTGCTATGTGGCGCGGTATTATCCCGTATTGACGCCGGGCAA
GAGCAACTCGGTCGCCGCATACACTATTCTCAGAATGACTTGGTTGAGTACTCACCAGTCACAGAAAAGC
ATCTTACGGATGGCATGACAGTAAGAGAATTATGCAGTGCTGCCATAACCATGAGTGATAACACTGCGGC
CAACTTACTTCTGACAACGATCGGAGGACCGAAGGAGCTAACCGCTTTTTTGCACAACATGGGGGATCAT
GTAACTCGCCTTGATCGTTGGGAACCGGAGCTGAATGAAGCCATACCAAACGACGAGCGTGACACCACGA
TGCCTGTAGCAATGGCAACAACGTTGCGCAAACTATTAACTGGCGAACTACTTACTCTAGCTTCCCGGCA
ACAATTAATAGACTGGATGGAGGCGGATAAAGTTGCAGGACCACTTCTGCGCTCGGCCCTTCCGGCTGGC
TGGTTTATTGCTGATAAATCTGGAGCCGGTGAGCGTGGGTCTCGCGGTATCATTGCAGCACTGGGGCCAG
ATGGTAAGCCCTCCCGTATCGTAGTTATCTACACGACGGGGAGTCAGGCAACTATGGATGAACGAAATAG
ACAGATCGCTGAGATAGGTGCCTCACTGATTAAGCATTGGTAACTGTCAGACCAAGTTTACTCATATATA
CTTTAGATTGATTTAAAACTTCATTTTTAATTTAAAAGGATCTAGGTGAAGATCCTTTTTGATAATCTCA
TGACCAAAATCCCTTAACGTGAGTTTTCGTTCCACTGAGCGTCAGACCCCGTAGAAAAGATCAAAGGATC
TTCTTGAGATCCTTTTTTTCTGCGCGTAATCTGCTGCTTGCAAACAAAAAAACCACCGCTACCAGCGGTG
GTTTGTTTGCCGGATCAAGAGCTACCAACTCTTTTTCCGAAGGTAACTGGCTTCAGCAGAGCGCAGATAC
CAAATACTGTTCTTCTAGTGTAGCCGTAGTTAGGCCACCACTTCAAGAACTCTGTAGCACCGCCTACATA
CCTCGCTCTGCTAATCCTGTTACCAGTGGCTGCTGCCAGTGGCGATAAGTCGTGTCTTACCGGGTTGGAC
TCAAGACGATAGTTACCGGATAAGGCGCAGCGGTCGGGCTGAACGGGGGGTTCGTGCACACAGCCCAGCT
TGGAGCGAACGACCTACACCGAACTGAGATACCTACAGCGTGAGCTATGAGAAAGCGCCACGCTTCCCGA
AGGGAGAAAGGCGGACAGGTATCCGGTAAGCGGCAGGGTCGGAACAGGAGAGCGCACGAGGGAGCTTCCA
GGGGGAAACGCCTGGTATCTTTATAGTCCTGTCGGGTTTCGCCACCTCTGACTTGAGCGTCGATTTTTGT
GATGCTCGTCAGGGGGGCGGAGCCTATGGAAAAACGCCAGCAACGCGGCCTTTTTACGGTTCCTGGCCTT
TTGCTGGCCTTTTGCTCACATGT
